Addgene plasmid #200557: pDEST40-CES2C-ΔC-S230A
Purpose: Mammalian expression of secreted mouse CES2C S230A mutant
Depositing lab: Jonathan Long. Depositing organization: Stanford University. Publication: Organism-wide, cell-type-specific secretome mapping of exercise training in mice. Wei W, Riley NM, Lyu X, Shen X, Guo J, Raun SH, Zhao M, Moya-Garzon MD, Basu H, Sheng-Hwa Tung A, Li VL, Huang W, Wiggenhorn AL, Svensson KJ, Snyder MP, Bertozzi CR, Long JZ. Cell Metab. 2023 Apr 28:S1550-4131(23)00138-9. doi: 10.1016/j.cmet.2023.04.011. PubMed 37141889.
Backbone
  Vector backbone: pDEST40
  Vector type: Mammalian Expression
Growth in bacteria
  Bacterial resistance: Ampicillin, 100 μg/mL
  Growth temperature: 37°C
  Growth strain: DH5alpha
  Copy number: High Copy
Gene/Insert
  Gene/Insert name: Mouse Carboxylesterase 2C S230A mutant delta C-terminal
  Species: M. musculus (mouse)
  Entrez Gene: Ces2c (a.k.a. ACH M1, CES 2, Ces2, ces2A3)
  Promoter: CMV promoter
  Tag / fusion protein: Flag (N terminal on insert); V5 (C terminal on insert); 6xHis (C terminal on insert)
  Cloning method: Gateway Cloning
  Sequencing primers: 5′ T7 forward; 3′ BGH reverse
Terms and licenses: Academic/Nonprofit Terms; Industry Terms: Not Available to Industry
How to cite: pDEST40-CES2C-ΔC-S230A was a gift from Jonathan Long (Addgene plasmid # 200557 ; http://n2t.net/addgene:200557 ; RRID:Addgene_200557)
