[The description below was written by a language model from this plasmid's Addgene catalogue record and pLannotate feature annotations shown in this document.]
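Description:
pDEST40-CES2C-ΔC-S230A is a mammalian expression plasmid built on the pDEST40 Gateway destination backbone for producing a secreted, mutant form of mouse carboxylesterase 2C (Ces2c). It is maintained in E. coli through a high-copy ColE1/pUC-type origin and selected with ampicillin via the β-lactamase gene. An f1 origin is also present. For mammalian cells, the backbone carries a neomycin phosphotransferase cassette driven by the SV40 enhancer/early promoter and terminated by an SV40 poly(A) signal, which would allow G418 selection of stable transfectants.

The payload sits between attB1 and attB2 sites, the scars left by Gateway recombination. Transcription is driven by the human CMV immediate-early enhancer and promoter and ends at the bovine growth hormone polyadenylation signal. A T7 promoter upstream of the insert serves as a sequencing primer site. The insert is a Ces2c coding sequence with a C-terminal deletion (ΔC) and an S230A substitution. The record states only that the construct expresses a secreted S230A mutant, and it does not spell out what the deletion removes or the functional effect of the substitution. The catalogue lists an N-terminal Flag tag and C-terminal V5 and 6xHis tags. The feature table annotates only the V5 epitope, downstream of attB2, so the Flag and His tags are not independently confirmed there. Small annotated fragments, such as a truncated HIV-1 LTR, ble, lacI and the lac promoter region, appear to be backbone remnants or annotation artefacts.

The associated work concerns cell-type-specific secretome mapping of exercise training in mice. This plasmid likely serves as a mutant comparator to secreted CES2C, with the tags supporting detection and purification.
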