Features (pLannotate 1.2.2; 23 found; start..end, strand, type, name):
    171..1031    -  CDS            AmpR: β-lactamase; bla; confers resistance to ampicillin, carbenicillin, and related antibiotics
   1032..1136    -  promoter       AmpR promoter: bla
   1195..1247    -  misc_feature   bom (fragment): basis of mobility region from pBR322
   1402..1781    +  enhancer       CMV enhancer: human cytomegalovirus immediate early enhancer
   1782..1985    +  promoter       CMV promoter: human cytomegalovirus (CMV) immediate early promoter
   1981..2014    +  LTR            5' LTR (truncated) (fragment): truncated 5' long terminal repeat (LTR) from HIV-1
   2030..2048    +  promoter       T7 promoter: promoter for bacteriophage T7 RNA polymerase
   2078..2102    +  protein_bind   attB1: mutant version of attB; recombination site for the Gateway® BP reaction BP Clonase™
   2129..3835    +  CDS            Ces2c: EST2C_MOUSE - Also known as Ces2. Experimental evidence at protein level: Swiss-Prot protein existence level 1. Hydrolase with high activity towards palmitoylcarnitine. Is also active with p-nitrophenylacetate and alpha-naphthylacetate. May also hydrolyze retinyl esters (By similarity). From Mus musculus (Mouse).
   3873..3897    -  protein_bind   attB2: mutant version of attB; recombination site for the Gateway® BP reaction BP Clonase™
   3923..3964    +  CDS            V5 tag: epitope tag from simian virus 5
   4020..4244    +  polyA_signal   bGH poly(A) signal: bovine growth hormone polyadenylation signal
   4248..4269    +  promoter       SV40 promoter (fragment): SV40 enhancer and early promoter
   4290..4718    +  rep_origin     f1 ori (sequence partly withheld): f1 bacteriophage origin of replication; arrow indicates direction of (+) strand synthesis
   4732..5061    +  promoter       SV40 promoter: SV40 enhancer and early promoter
   5128..5919    +  CDS            neo: KKA2_KLEPN - Also known as kan, nptII. Experimental evidence at protein level: Swiss-Prot protein existence level 1. Resistance to kanamycin, neomycin, paromomycin, ribostamycin, butirosin and gentamicin B. From Klebsiella pneumoniae.
   5945..6103    +  CDS            ble (fragment): BLE_KLEPN - Experimental evidence at protein level: Swiss-Prot protein existence level 1. Binding protein with a strong affinity to the bleomycin family of antibiotics. Binds to CL990; an antimitotic-antibiotic compound. From Klebsiella pneumoniae.
   6098..6219    +  polyA_signal   SV40 poly(A) signal: SV40 polyadenylation signal
   6292..6308    -  protein_bind   lac operator: The lac repressor binds to the lac operator to inhibit transcription in E. coli. This inhibition can be relieved by adding lactose or isopropyl-β-D-thiogalactopyranoside (IPTG). lac repressor encoded by lacI
   6316..6346    -  promoter       lac promoter: promoter for the E. coli lac operon
   6361..6382    -  protein_bind   CAP binding site: CAP binding activates transcription in the presence of cAMP. E. coli catabolite activator protein
   6395..6487    -  CDS            lacI (fragment): lac repressor; lacI; The lac repressor binds to the lac operator to inhibit transcription in E. coli. This inhibition can be relieved by adding lactose or isopropyl-β-D-thiogalactopyranoside (IPTG).
   6670..7258    -  rep_origin     ori: high-copy-number ColE1/pMB1/pBR322/pUC origin of replication
>Addgene plasmid #200557 | pDEST40-CES2C-ΔC-S230A | addgene full sequence | sequence record 392388 | Addgene NGS Result
GAAGATCCTTTGATCTTTTCTACGGGGTCTGACGCTCAGTGGAACGAAAACTCACGTTAAGGGATTTTGG
TCATGAGATTATCAAAAAGGATCTTCACCTAGATCCTTTTAAATTAAAAATGAAGTTTTAAATCAATCTA
AAGTATATATGAGTAAACTTGGTCTGACAGTTACCAATGCTTAATCAGTGAGGCACCTATCTCAGCGATC
TGTCTATTTCGTTCATCCATAGTTGCCTGACTCCCCGTCGTGTAGATAACTACGATACGGGAGGGCTTAC
CATCTGGCCCCAGTGCTGCAATGATACCGCGAGACCCACGCTCACCGGCTCCAGATTTATCAGCAATAAA
CCAGCCAGCCGGAAGGGCCGAGCGCAGAAGTGGTCCTGCAACTTTATCCGCCTCCATCCAGTCTATTAAT
TGTTGCCGGGAAGCTAGAGTAAGTAGTTCGCCAGTTAATAGTTTGCGCAACGTTGTTGCCATTGCTACAG
GCATCGTGGTGTCACGCTCGTCGTTTGGTATGGCTTCATTCAGCTCCGGTTCCCAACGATCAAGGCGAGT
TACATGATCCCCCATGTTGTGCAAAAAAGCGGTTAGCTCCTTCGGTCCTCCGATCGTTGTCAGAAGTAAG
TTGGCCGCAGTGTTATCACTCATGGTTATGGCAGCACTGCATAATTCTCTTACTGTCATGCCATCCGTAA
GATGCTTTTCTGTGACTGGTGAGTACTCAACCAAGTCATTCTGAGAATAGTGTATGCGGCGACCGAGTTG
CTCTTGCCCGGCGTCAATACGGGATAATACCGCGCCACATAGCAGAACTTTAAAAGTGCTCATCATTGGA
AAACGTTCTTCGGGGCGAAAACTCTCAAGGATCTTACCGCTGTTGAGATCCAGTTCGATGTAACCCACTC
GTGCACCCAACTGATCTTCAGCATCTTTTACTTTCACCAGCGTTTCTGGGTGAGCAAAAACAGGAAGGCA
AAATGCCGCAAAAAAGGGAATAAGGGCGACACGGAAATGTTGAATACTCATACTCTTCCTTTTTCAATAT
TATTGAAGCATTTATCAGGGTTATTGTCTCATGAGCGGATACATATTTGAATGTATTTAGAAAAATAAAC
AAATAGGGGTTCCGCGCACATTTCCCCGAAAAGTGCCACCTGACGTCGACGGATCGGGAGATCTCCCGAT
CCCCTATGGTGCACTCTCAGTACAATCTGCTCTGATGCCGCATAGTTAAGCCAGTATCTGCTCCCTGCTT
GTGTGTTGGAGGTCGCTGAGTAGTGCGCGAGCAAAATTTAAGCTACAACAAGGCAAGGCTTGACCGACAA
TTGCATGAAGAATCTGCTTAGGGTTAGGCGTTTTGCGCTGCTTCGCGATGTACGGGCCAGATATACGCGT
TGACATTGATTATTGACTAGTTATTAATAGTAATCAATTACGGGGTCATTAGTTCATAGCCCATATATGG
AGTTCCGCGTTACATAACTTACGGTAAATGGCCCGCCTGGCTGACCGCCCAACGACCCCCGCCCATTGAC
GTCAATAATGACGTATGTTCCCATAGTAACGCCAATAGGGACTTTCCATTGACGTCAATGGGTGGAGTAT
TTACGGTAAACTGCCCACTTGGCAGTACATCAAGTGTATCATATGCCAAGTACGCCCCCTATTGACGTCA
ATGACGGTAAATGGCCCGCCTGGCATTATGCCCAGTACATGACCTTATGGGACTTTCCTACTTGGCAGTA
CATCTACGTATTAGTCATCGCTATTACCATGGTGATGCGGTTTTGGCAGTACATCAATGGGCGTGGATAG
CGGTTTGACTCACGGGGATTTCCAAGTCTCCACCCCATTGACGTCAATGGGAGTTTGTTTTGGCACCAAA
ATCAACGGGACTTTCCAAAATGTCGTAACAACTCCGCCCCATTGACGCAAATGGGCGGTAGGCGTGTACG
GTGGGAGGTCTATATAAGCAGAGCTCTCTGGCTAACTAGAGAACCCACTGCTTACTGGCTTATCGAAATT
AATACGACTCACTATAGGGAGACCCAAGCTGGCTAGTTAAGCTATCAACAAGTTTGTACAAAAAAGCAGG
CTCCGCGGCCGCCCCCTTCACCGCCACCATGACACGGAACCAACTACATAACTGGCTGAATGCTGGGTTC
TTCGGGCTGCTGCTTCTTCTTATCCATGTGCAGGGTGACTACAAGGATGACGACGATAAGGGGGGCGGTC
AGGACTCACCAGAGGCCAACCCCATCAGAAACACACATACAGGACAGATCCAAGGCAGCCTTATCCACGT
GAAGGACACTAAAGCTGGTGTCCACACCTTCCTGGGAATCCCCTTTGCCAAACCTCCTGTAGGACCACTG
CGATTTGCACCTCCTGAGGCCCCTGAACCATGGAGTGGTGTGAGAGATGGAACTGCACATCCGGCCATGT
GTCTGCAAAATCTTGACATGCTGAATGAAGCAGGCCTGCCAGATATGAAAATGATGCTGTCTTCCTTCCC
TATGTCTGAGGACTGCCTGTATCTCAACATCTACACCCCAGCCCATGCCCATGAGGGCTCTAACCTGCCT
GTGATGGTGTGGATCCATGGAGGTGCACTGGTTATAGGAATGGCTTCCATGTTTGATGGATCTCTATTGA
CAGTCAATGAGGACTTGGTGGTTGTTACTATCCAGTATCGTCTGGGTGTCCTGGGCTTTTTCAGCACTGG
AGACCAGCATGCCAGAGGCAACTGGGGATACCTGGACCAAGCAGCTGCCCTACGCTGGGTCCAGCAGAAC
ATCGCTCACTTTGGAGGCAACCCTGACCGGGTCACTATTTTTGGCGAGGCTGCAGGTGGCACAAGTGTGT
CTTCACATGTTGTGTCCCCCATGTCCCAAGGGCTCTTCCATGGTGCCATCATGGAGAGTGGGGTGGCCCT
GCTTCCTGACCTTATCTCTGAAACCTCTGAGATGGTTTCCACTACGGTGGCCAAGCTTTCTGGATGTGAG
GCTATGGATTCCCAGGCCCTGGTGCGCTGTCTGAGAGGCAAAAGTGAAGCAGAGATTCTGGCTATTAACA
AGGTCTTCAAGATGATCCCTGCTGTGGTGGATGGGGAGTTCTTCCCCAGGCATCCCAAAGAGTTGTTGGC
ATCTGAGGATTTTCACCCTGTCCCCAGCATCATTGGTGTCAACAATGATGAGTTTGGCTGGTCCATTCCT
GTGGTCATGGGCTCTGCTCAGATGATAAAAGGAATAACCAGAGAGAACCTGCAGGCTGTTCTGAAGGATA
CAGCAGTACAAATGATGCTGCCTCCTGAGTGTAGTGACCTGCTAATGGAAGAGTACATGGGGGACACTGA
GGATGCCCAGACCCTCCAAATACAGTTCACAGAGATGATGGGAGATTTCATGTTTGTGATCCCTGCACTC
CAAGTAGCACATTTTCAACGCTCCCATGCCCCTGTCTACTTCTATGAGTTCCAACATCCACCCAGCTACT
TCAAGGATGTCAGACCACCCCACGTGAAGGCTGACCATGCTGATGAGATTCCTTTTGTCTTTGCGTCCTT
CTTCTGGGGCATGAAACTTGACTTCACTGAGGAGGAGGAGCTGCTGAGCAGGAGGATGATGAAGTACTGG
GCCAACTTTGCACGACATGGGAACCCCAACAGTGAGGGTCTACCCTACTGGCCTGTGATGGACCATGATG
AGCAGTACCTGCAACTGGACATCCAGCCTGCTGTGGGTCGAGCCCTGAAGGCTGGAAGGCTGCAGTTCTG
GACCAAGACTCTGCCCCAGAAGATCCAGGAGCTAAAGGCTTCTCAGGACAAGCATCATCACCACCACCAT
TAGTTTAAGGGTGGGCGCGCCGACCCAGCTTTCTTGTACAAAGTGGTTGATCTAGAGGGCCCGCGGTTCG
AAGGTAAGCCTATCCCTAACCCTCTCCTCGGTCTCGATTCTACGCGTACCGGTCATCATCACCATCACCA
TTGAGTTTAAACCCGCTGATCAGCCTCGACTGTGCCTTCTAGTTGCCAGCCATCTGTTGTTTGCCCCTCC
CCCGTGCCTTCCTTGACCCTGGAAGGTGCCACTCCCACTGTCCTTTCCTAATAAAATGAGGAAATTGCAT
CGCATTGTCTGAGTAGGTGTCATTCTATTCTGGGGGGTGGGGTGGGGCAGGACAGCAAGGGGGAGGATTG
GGAAGACAATAGCAGGCATGCTGGGGATGCGGTGGGCTCTATGGCTTCTGAGGCGGAAAGAACCAGCTGG
GGCTCTAGGGGGTATCCCC
[124 nt withheld, positions 4290-4413]
C
[91 nt withheld, positions 4415-4505]
A
[49 nt withheld, positions 4507-4555]
CCTTTGACGTTGGAGTCCACGTTCTTT
[37 nt withheld, positions 4583-4619]
ACCCTATCTCGGTCTATTCTTTTGATTTATAAGGGATTTTGCCGATTTCGGCCTATTGGTTAAAAAATGA
GCTGATTTAACAAAAATTTAACGCGAATTAATTCTGTGGAATGTGTGTCAGTTAGGGTGTGGAAAGTCCC
CAGGCTCCCCAGCAGGCAGAAGTATGCAAAGCATGCATCTCAATTAGTCAGCAACCAGGTGTGGAAAGTC
CCCAGGCTCCCCAGCAGGCAGAAGTATGCAAAGCATGCATCTCAATTAGTCAGCAACCATAGTCCCGCCC
CTAACTCCGCCCATCCCGCCCCTAACTCCGCCCAGTTCCGCCCATTCTCCGCCCCATGGCTGACTAATTT
TTTTTATTTATGCAGAGGCCGAGGCCGCCTCTGCCTCTGAGCTATTCCAGAAGTAGTGAGGAGGCTTTTT
TGGAGGCCTAGGCTTTTGCAAAAAGCTCCCGGGAGCTTGTATATCCATTTTCGGATCTGATCAAGAGACA
GGATGAGGATCGTTTCGCATGATTGAACAAGATGGATTGCACGCAGGTTCTCCGGCCGCTTGGGTGGAGA
GGCTATTCGGCTATGACTGGGCACAACAGACAATCGGCTGCTCTGATGCCGCCGTGTTCCGGCTGTCAGC
GCAGGGGCGCCCGGTTCTTTTTGTCAAGACCGACCTGTCCGGTGCCCTGAATGAACTGCAGGACGAGGCA
GCGCGGCTATCGTGGCTGGCCACGACGGGCGTTCCTTGCGCAGCTGTGCTCGACGTTGTCACTGAAGCGG
GAAGGGACTGGCTGCTATTGGGCGAAGTGCCGGGGCAGGATCTCCTGTCATCTCACCTTGCTCCTGCCGA
GAAAGTATCCATCATGGCTGATGCAATGCGGCGGCTGCATACGCTTGATCCGGCTACCTGCCCATTCGAC
CACCAAGCGAAACATCGCATCGAGCGAGCACGTACTCGGATGGAAGCCGGTCTTGTCGATCAGGATGATC
TGGACGAAGAGCATCAGGGGCTCGCGCCAGCCGAACTGTTCGCCAGGCTCAAGGCGCGCATGCCCGACGG
CGAGGATCTCGTCGTGACCCATGGCGATGCCTGCTTGCCGAATATCATGGTGGAAAATGGCCGCTTTTCT
GGATTCATCGACTGTGGCCGGCTGGGTGTGGCGGACCGCTATCAGGACATAGCGTTGGCTACCCGTGATA
TTGCTGAAGAGCTTGGCGGCGAATGGGCTGACCGCTTCCTCGTGCTTTACGGTATCGCCGCTCCCGATTC
GCAGCGCATCGCCTTCTATCGCCTTCTTGACGAGTTCTTCTGAGCGGGACTCTGGGGTTCGCGAAATGAC
CGACCAAGCGACGCCCAACCTGCCATCACGAGATTTCGATTCCACCGCCGCCTTCTATGAAAGGTTGGGC
TTCGGAATCGTTTTCCGGGACGCCGGCTGGATGATCCTCCAGCGCGGGGATCTCATGCTGGAGTTCTTCG
CCCACCCCAACTTGTTTATTGCAGCTTATAATGGTTACAAATAAAGCAATAGCATCACAAATTTCACAAA
TAAAGCATTTTTTTCACTGCATTCTAGTTGTGGTTTGTCCAAACTCATCAATGTATCTTATCATGTCTGT
ATACCGTCGACCTCTAGCTAGAGCTTGGCGTAATCATGGTCATAGCTGTTTCCTGTGTGAAATTGTTATC
CGCTCACAATTCCACACAACATACGAGCCGGAAGCATAAAGTGTAAAGCCTGGGGTGCCTAATGAGTGAG
CTAACTCACATTAATTGCGTTGCGCTCACTGCCCGCTTTCCAGTCGGGAAACCTGTCGTGCCAGCTGCAT
TAATGAATCGGCCAACGCGCGGGGAGAGGCGGTTTGCGTATTGGGCGCTCTTCCGCTTCCTCGCTCACTG
ACTCGCTGCGCTCGGTCGTTCGGCTGCGGCGAGCGGTATCAGCTCACTCAAAGGCGGTAATACGGTTATC
CACAGAATCAGGGGATAACGCAGGAAAGAACATGTGAGCAAAAGGCCAGCAAAAGGCCAGGAACCGTAAA
AAGGCCGCGTTGCTGGCGTTTTTCCATAGGCTCCGCCCCCCTGACGAGCATCACAAAAATCGACGCTCAA
GTCAGAGGTGGCGAAACCCGACAGGACTATAAAGATACCAGGCGTTTCCCCCTGGAAGCTCCCTCGTGCG
CTCTCCTGTTCCGACCCTGCCGCTTACCGGATACCTGTCCGCCTTTCTCCCTTCGGGAAGCGTGGCGCTT
TCTCATAGCTCACGCTGTAGGTATCTCAGTTCGGTGTAGGTCGTTCGCTCCAAGCTGGGCTGTGTGCACG
AACCCCCCGTTCAGCCCGACCGCTGCGCCTTATCCGGTAACTATCGTCTTGAGTCCAACCCGGTAAGACA
CGACTTATCGCCACTGGCAGCAGCCACTGGTAACAGGATTAGCAGAGCGAGGTATGTAGGCGGTGCTACA
GAGTTCTTGAAGTGGTGGCCTAACTACGGCTACACTAGAAGAACAGTATTTGGTATCTGCGCTCTGCTGA
AGCCAGTTACCTTCGGAAAAAGAGTTGGTAGCTCTTGATCCGGCAAACAAACCACCGCTGGTAGCGGTGG
TTTTTTTGTTTGCAAGCAGCAGATTACGCGCAGAAAAAAAGGATCTCAA
